Addgene plasmid #31745: GFP-Rab40
Depositing lab: Ron Vale. Depositing organization: University of California, San Francisco (UCSF). Publication: Kinesin-73 is a processive motor that localizes to Rab5-containing organelles. Huckaba TM, Gennerich A, Wilhelm JE, Chishti AH, Vale RD. J Biol Chem. 2011 Mar 4;286(9):7457-67. Epub 2010 Dec 18. 10.1074/jbc.M110.167023 PubMed 21169635.
Backbone
  Vector backbone: pAGW
  Backbone manufacturer: Drosophila Gateway Collection
  Vector type: Insect Expression
Growth in bacteria
  Bacterial resistance: Ampicillin, 100 μg/mL
  Growth temperature: 37°C
  Growth strain: DH5alpha
  Copy number: Unknown
Gene/Insert
  Gene/Insert name: Rab40
  Species: D. melanogaster (fly)
  Entrez Gene: Rab40 (a.k.a. Dmel_CG1900, CG1900, DmRab40, Dmel\CG1900, rab40)
  Promoter: Actin
  Tag / fusion protein: GFP (N terminal on backbone)
  Cloning method: Gateway Cloning
  Sequencing primers: 5′ EGFP-C
Terms and licenses: Academic/Nonprofit Terms; Industry Terms: Not Available to Industry
How to cite: GFP-Rab40 was a gift from Ron Vale (Addgene plasmid # 31745 ; http://n2t.net/addgene:31745 ; RRID:Addgene_31745)
