[The description below was written by a language model from this plasmid's Addgene catalogue record.]
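Description:
GFP-Rab40 is an insect-cell expression plasmid built on pAGW, a destination vector from the Drosophila Gateway Collection. It is propagated in E. coli under ampicillin selection; the record does not state the origin of replication or the copy number, and it lists no marker for selection in insect cells. No feature table is provided, so details beyond the catalogue fields cannot be confirmed.

The payload is the Drosophila melanogaster Rab40 gene (CG1900), which encodes a member of the Rab family of small GTPases. It was introduced by Gateway recombination cloning, which transfers a coding sequence from an entry clone into the destination vector and typically leaves short recombination-site sequences flanking the insert. Expression is driven by an Actin promoter, the kind of strong constitutive promoter commonly used in cultured fly cells. The backbone supplies GFP upstream of the Gateway cassette, so the product is an N-terminal GFP–Rab40 fusion. Tagging at the N terminus is the usual choice for Rab proteins because their C-terminal ends generally carry the lipid-modification motifs needed for membrane attachment.

The construct serves as a fluorescent marker for visualising Rab40 localisation in insect cells. The associated publication concerns a kinesin motor that localises to Rab5-containing organelles. This suggests the plasmid was one of a set of GFP-tagged Rab markers used to identify membrane compartments by colocalisation, although the record does not describe that use explicitly.
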