>Addgene plasmid #31745 | GFP-Rab40 | addgene partial sequence | sequence record 37960 | EGFP-C 5'-CATGGTCCTGCTGGAGTTCGTG-3'
TGTACAAGCACCGGTATACAAGTTTGTACAAAAAAGCAGGCTCCGCGGCCGCCCCCTTCACCGCAACCAT
GACCAAGGACTACGACTATCTGCTAAAGGTTCTACTGGTGGGCGACAGCGATGTGGGCAAGCACGAGATT
CTCTCAAACCTGGAGGATCCCTCCACGGAGAGTCCCTTCTGCAGTGGGAACGCCTACAAGACGACCACCA
TCCTGCTGGAGGGCAAGCGGGTGAAGCTGCAGCTGTGGGACACCTCCGGCCAGGGACGCTTCTGCACGAT
CATTCGCTCCTATTCGCGCGGCGCCCAGGGCATCATCCTCGTCTACGACATCACCAACAAGTGGAGCTTC
GACGGTATCGATCGGTGGCTCAAGGAGGTCGACGAGCACGCCCCAGGAATTCCGAAGGTTCTTGTCGGGA
ATCGCCTGCACTTGGCCTTCAAGCGACAGGTGGCGGCCAAACAGGCCGAGACCTACGCCAGCCGCAACAA
TATGTCCTGCTTCGAGATATCGCCTCTCTGCAACTTCAACATCCGCGAGTCCTTTTGCGAACTGGCGCGG
ATGGCCCTGCATCGCAACGGCATGGAGCACATCTGGCGCAGCAATAAGGTGCTGTCGCTTCAGGAATTGT
GCTGCAGGACAATTGTGCGAAGGACGAGCGTGTATGCGATCGATTCGCTGCCGCTGCCGCCGTCGGTGAA
GTCGACGCTCAAGTCATACGCGCTGACCACGTCCCAGTGCTTCA
